Addgene plasmid #109951: pHH0103_NR4A1_Hormone-recep
Purpose: Protein expression and purification of NR4A1_Hormone-recep
Depositing lab: Sachdev Sidhu. Depositing organization: University of Toronto. Publication: Large-scale survey and database of high affinity ligands for peptide recognition modules. Teyra J, Kelil A, Jain S, Helmy M, Jajodia R, Hooda Y, Gu J, D'Cruz AA, Nicholson SE, Min J, Sudol M, Kim PM, Bader GD, Sidhu SS. Mol Syst Biol. 2020 Dec;16(12):e9310. doi: 10.15252/msb.20199310. PubMed 33438817.
Backbone
  Vector backbone: pHH0103
  Vector type: Bacterial Expression
Growth in bacteria
  Bacterial resistance: Ampicillin, 100 μg/mL
  Growth temperature: 37°C
  Growth strain: DH5alpha
  Copy number: Low Copy
Gene/Insert
  Gene/Insert name: NR4A1_Hormone-recep
  Species: H. sapiens (human)
  Cloning method: Restriction Enzyme; 5′ cloning site Sfi1 (unknown if destroyed); 3′ cloning site Not1 (unknown if destroyed)
Terms and licenses: Academic/Nonprofit Terms; Industry Terms: Not Available to Industry
How to cite: pHH0103_NR4A1_Hormone-recep was a gift from Sachdev Sidhu (Addgene plasmid # 109951 ; http://n2t.net/addgene:109951 ; RRID:Addgene_109951)
