[The description below was written by a language model from this plasmid's Addgene catalogue record and pLannotate feature annotations shown in this document.]
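Description:
pHH0103_NR4A1_Hormone-recep is a 7.5 kb bacterial expression plasmid built on the pHH0103 backbone for producing and purifying the hormone-receptor (ligand-binding) domain of human NR4A1, an orphan nuclear receptor. It is propagated in E. coli under ampicillin selection (AmpR with its bla promoter) and replicates from a ColE1/pBR322-type origin accompanied by the bom region. The catalogue lists it as low copy, although the rop gene appears only as fragments interrupted by an f1 phage origin. That f1 ori, together with fragments of M13 gene III and remnants of the tetracycline resistance gene and its promoter, suggests the backbone descends from a pBR322-based phagemid. The gene III pieces lie downstream of the fd terminator that follows the insert, so they do not appear to be part of the expressed product.

The expression cassette is driven by the strong hybrid tac promoter controlled by a lac operator. A plasmid-borne lacI gene under the lacIq promoter supplies abundant repressor, so expression is kept off until induced with IPTG. The open reading frame begins with a 6xHis tag followed by Schistosoma japonicum glutathione S-transferase, then an NR4A1 fragment of about 800 bp cloned between SfiI and NotI sites. The annotation software matched this fragment to the rat Nr4a1 orthologue, but the catalogue records the insert as human, and the match probably reflects sequence conservation. The resulting His-GST fusion can be purified by either nickel or glutathione affinity. The construct belongs to a collection of domain expression plasmids associated with a large-scale survey of high-affinity ligands for peptide recognition modules.
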