Features (pLannotate 1.2.2; 21 found; start..end, strand, type, name):
      1..29      +  promoter       tac promoter: strong E. coli promoter; hybrid between the trp and lac UV5 promoters
     37..53      +  protein_bind   lac operator: The lac repressor binds to the lac operator to inhibit transcription in E. coli. This inhibition can be relieved by adding lactose or isopropyl-β-D-thiogalactopyranoside (IPTG). lac repressor encoded by lacI
    138..155     +  CDS            6xHis: 6xHis affinity tag
    171..824     +  CDS            GST26_SCHJA: Experimental evidence at protein level: Swiss-Prot protein existence level 1. GST isoenzymes appear to play a central role in the parasite detoxification system. Other functions are also suspected including a role in increasing the solubility of haematin in the parasite gut. From Schistosoma japonicum (Blood fluke).
    906..1706    +  CDS            Nr4a1 (fragment): NR4A1_RAT - Also known as Hmr, Ngfib. Experimental evidence at protein level: Swiss-Prot protein existence level 1. Orphan nuclear receptor. May act concomitantly with NURR1 in regulating the expression of delayed-early genes during liver regeneration. Binds the NGFI-B response element (NBRE) 5'-AAAAGGTCA-3'. May inhibit NF-kappa-B transactivation of IL2. Participates in energy homeostasis by sequestrating the kinase STK11 in the nucleus, thereby attenuating cytoplasmic AMPK activation (By similarity). Plays a role in the vascular response to injury (By similarity). From Rattus norvegicus (Rat
   1722..1769    +  terminator     fd terminator (sequence withheld): central terminator from bacteriophage fd (Otsuka and Kunisawa, 1982)
   1774..1986    +  CDS            M13 gene III (fragment) (sequence partly withheld): pIII; III; minor coat protein
   2001..2471    +  CDS            M13 gene III (fragment) (sequence partly withheld): pIII; III; minor coat protein
   2493..2563    +  CDS            TcR (fragment): tetracycline efflux protein; tet; confers resistance to tetracycline
   2805..3185    -  CDS            YPB1_ECOLX: Protein predicted: Swiss-Prot protein existence level 4. From Escherichia coli.
   3202..3353    +  CDS            rop (fragment): Rop protein, which maintains plasmids at low copy number; rop
   3389..3817    -  rep_origin     f1 ori (sequence partly withheld): f1 bacteriophage origin of replication; arrow indicates direction of (+) strand synthesis
   3826..3865    +  CDS            rop (fragment): Rop protein, which maintains plasmids at low copy number; rop
   3967..4107    +  misc_feature   bom: basis of mobility region from pBR322
   4293..4880    -  rep_origin     ori: high-copy-number ColE1/pMB1/pBR322/pUC origin of replication
   5051..5911    -  CDS            AmpR: β-lactamase; bla; confers resistance to ampicillin, carbenicillin, and related antibiotics
   5912..6016    -  promoter       AmpR promoter: bla
   6125..6202    +  promoter       lacIq promoter: lacI (mutant); In the lacIq allele, a single base change in the promoter boosts expression of the lacI gene about 10-fold.
   6203..7285    +  CDS            lacI: lac repressor; lacI; The lac repressor binds to the lac operator to inhibit transcription in E. coli. This inhibition can be relieved by adding lactose or isopropyl-β-D-thiogalactopyranoside (IPTG).
   7298..7319    +  protein_bind   CAP binding site: CAP binding activates transcription in the presence of cAMP. E. coli catabolite activator protein
   7338..7355    +  promoter       tet promoter (fragment): E. coli promoter for tetracycline efflux protein gene
>Addgene plasmid #109951 | pHH0103_NR4A1_Hormone-recep | addgene full sequence | sequence record 215200 | Addgene NGS Result
TTGACAATTAATCATCGGCTCGTATAATGTGTGGAATTGTGAGCGGATAACAATTTCACACAGGAAACAG
CCAGTCCGTTTAGGTGTTTTCACGAGCACTTCACCAACAAGGACCATAGATTATGAAAATCGAAGAACAC
CATCACCATCACCATTCCAGCGGTAAGCTTATGTCCCCTATACTAGGTTATTGGAAAATTAAGGGCCTTG
TGCAACCCACTCGACTTCTTTTGGAATATCTTGAAGAAAAATATGAAGAGCATTTGTATGAGCGCGATGA
AGGTGATAAATGGCGAAACAAAAAGTTTGAATTGGGTTTGGAGTTTCCCAATCTTCCTTATTATATTGAT
GGTGATGTTAAATTAACACAGTCTATGGCCATCATACGTTATATAGCTGACAAGCACAACATGTTGGGTG
GTTGTCCAAAAGAGCGTGCAGAGATTTCAATGCTTGAAGGAGCGGTTTTGGATATTAGATACGGTGTTTC
GAGAATTGCATATAGTAAAGACTTTGAAACTCTCAAAGTTGATTTTCTTAGCAAGCTACCTGAAATGCTG
AAAATGTTCGAAGATCGTTTATGTCATAAAACATATTTAAATGGTGATCATGTAACCCATCCTGACTTCA
TGTTGTATGACGCTCTTGATGTTGTTTTATACATGGACCCAATGTGCCTGGATGCGTTCCCAAAATTAGT
TTGTTTTAAAAAACGTATTGAAGCTATCCCACAAATTGATAAGTACTTGAAATCCAGCAAGTATATAGCA
TGGCCTTTGCAGGGCTGGCAAGCCACGTTTGGTGGTGGCGACCATCCTCCAAAATCGGATCTGGAAGTTC
TGTTCCAGGGGCCCCTGTCCAGCGGTCTGGTTCCGCGTGGTTCCGGTACCGCGGCCCAGCCGGCCGGTAT
GGTTAAAGAAGTTGTTCGTACCGATAGCCTGAAAGGTCGTCGTGGTCGTCTGCCGAGCAAACCGCAGCCT
CCGGATGCAAGCCCGACCAATCTGCTGACCAGCCTGATTCGTGCACATCTGGATAGCGGTCCGAATACCG
CAAAACTGGATTATAGCAAATTTCAAGAACTGGTGCTGCCTCGCTTTGGTAAAGAAGATGCAGGCGACGT
TCAGCAGTTTTATGATCTGCTGTCAGGTAGCCTGGATGTTATTCGTAAATGGGCAGAAAAAATTCCGGGT
TTTATTGAACTGAGTCCGGGTGATCAGGACCTGCTGCTGGAAAGCGCATTTCTGGAACTGTTTATTCTGC
GTCTGGCATATCGTAGTAAACCGGGTGAAGGTAAACTGATTTTTTGTAGCGGTCTGGTTCTGCATCGTCT
GCAGTGTGCACGTGGTTTTGGTGATTGGATTGATAATATTCTGGCATTTAGCCGTAGCCTGCATAGCCTG
GGTGTGGATGTTCCGGCATTTGCATGTCTGAGCGCACTGGTACTGATTACCGATCGTCATGGTCTGCAGG
ATCCGCGTCGTGTTGAAGAACTGCAGAATCGTATTGCAAGCTGTCTGAAAGAACACATGGCAGCAGTTGC
CGGTGATCCGCAGCCAGCCAGCTGCCTGTCACGTCTGCTGGGAAAACTGCCAGAACTGCGTACCCTGTGC
ACCCAGGGCCTGCAGCGTATTTTTTGCCTGAAACTGGAAGATCTGGTTCCGCCTCCGCCTATTGTTGATA
AAATCTTTATGGATACCCTGAGCTTTGCGGCCGCATA
[142 nt withheld, positions 1718-1859]
C
[98 nt withheld, positions 1861-1958]
AGTTTGTACTGGTGACGAAACTCAGTGTCTAGCTAGAGTGGC
[149 nt withheld, positions 2001-2149]
T
[41 nt withheld, positions 2151-2191]
T
[62 nt withheld, positions 2193-2254]
A
[35 nt withheld, positions 2256-2290]
CCTCCCTCAATCGGTTGAATGTCGCCCTTTTGTCTTTGGCGCTGGTAAACCATATGAA
[86 nt withheld, positions 2349-2434]
T
[54 nt withheld, positions 2436-2489]
CTAGCGCCGCCCTATACCTTGTCTGCCTCCCCGCGTTGCGTCGCGGTGCATGGAGCCGGGCCACCTCGAC
CTGAATGGAAGCCGGCGGCACCTCGCTAACGGATTCACCACTCCAAGAATTGGAGCCAATCAATTCTTGC
GGAGAACTGTGAATGCGCAAACCAACCCTTGGCAGAACATATCCATCGCGTCCGCCATCTCCAGCAGCCG
CACGCGGCGCATCTCGGGCAGCGTTGGGTCCTGGCCACGGGTGCGCATGATCGTGCTCCTGTCGTTGAGG
ACCCGGCTAGGCTGGCGGGGTTGCCTTACTGGTTAGCAGAATGAATCACCGATACGCGAGCGAACGTGAA
GCGACTGCTGCTGCAAAACGTCTGCGACCTGAGCAACAACATGAATGGTCTTCGGTTTCCGTGTTTCGTA
AAGTCTGGAAACGCGGAAGTCAGCGCCCTGCACCATTATGTTCCGGATCTGCATCGCAGGATGCTGCTGG
CTACCCTGTGGAACACCTACATCTGTATTAACGAAGCGCTGGCATTGACCCTGAGTGATTTTTCTCTGGT
CCCGCCGCATCCATACCGCCAGTTGTTTACCCTCACAACGTTCCAGTAACCGGGCATGTTCATCATCAGT
AACCCGTATCGTGAGCATCCTCTCTCGTTTCATCGGTATCATTACCCCCATGAACAGAAATCCCCCTTAC
ACGGAGGCATCAGTGACCAAACAGGAAAAAACCGCCCTTAACATGGCCCGCTTTATCAGAAGCCAGACAT
TAACGCTTCTGGAGAAACTCAACGAGCTGGACGCGGATGAACAGGCAGACATCTGTGAATCGCTTCACGA
CCACGCTGATGAGCTTTACCGCAGGATCCGCGAAATTGTAAGCGTTAATATTTTGTTAAAATTCGCGTTA
AATTTTTGTTAAATCAGCTCATTTTTTAACCAATAGGCCGAAATCGGCAAAATCCCTTATAAATCAAAAG
AATAGACCGAGATAGGGT
[37 nt withheld, positions 3488-3524]
AAAGAACGTGGACTCCAACGTCAAAGG
[49 nt withheld, positions 3552-3600]
T
[91 nt withheld, positions 3602-3692]
G
[124 nt withheld, positions 3694-3817]
CGCGGATCCTGCCTCGCGCGTTTCGGTGATGACGGTGAAAACCTCTGACACATGCAGCTCCCGGAGACGG
TCACAGCTTGTCTGTAAGCGGATGCCGGGAGCAGACAAGCCCGTCAGGGCGCGTCAGCGGGTGTTGGCGG
GTGTCGGGGCGCAGCCATGACCCAGTCACGTAGCGATAGCGGAGTGTATACTGGCTTAACTATGCGGCAT
CAGAGCAGATTGTACTGAGAGTGCACCATATGCGGTGTGAAATACCGCACAGATGCGTAAGGAGAAAATA
CCGCATCAGGCGCTCTTCCGCTTCCTCGCTCACTGACTCGCTGCGCTCGGTCGTTCGGCTGCGGCGAGCG
GTATCAGCTCACTCAAAGGCGGTAATACGGTTATCCACAGAATCAGGGGATAACGCAGGAAAGAACATGT
GAGCAAAAGGCCAGCAAAAGGCCAGGAACCGTAAAAAGGCCGCGTTGCTGGCGTTTTTCCATAGGCTCCG
CCCCCCTGACGAGCATCACAAAAATCGACGCTCAAGTCAGAGGTGGCGAAACCCGACAGGACTATAAAGA
TACCAGGGTTTCCCCCTGGAAGCTCCCTCGTGCGCTCTCCTGTTCCGACCCTGCCGCTTACCGGATACCT
GTCCGCCTTTCTCCCTTCGGGAAGCGTGGCGCTTTCTCATAGCTCACGCTGTAGGTATCTCAGTTCGGTG
TAGGTCGTTCGCTCCAAGCTGGGCTGTGTGCACGAACCCCCCGTTCAGCCCGACCGCTGCGCCTTATCCG
GTAACTATCGTCTTGAGTCCAACCCGGTAAGACACGACTTATCGCCACTGGCAGCAGCCACTGGTAACAG
GATTAGCAGAGCGAGGTATGTAGGCGGTGCTACAGAGTTCTTGAAGTGGTGGCCTAACTACGGCTACACT
AGAAGGACAGTATTTGGTATCTGCGCTCTGCTGAAGCCAGTTACCTTCGGAAAAAGAGTTGGTAGCTCTT
GATCCGGCAAACAAACCACCGCTGGTAGCGGTGGTTTTTTTGTTTGCAAGCAGCAGATTACGCGCAGAAA
AAAAGGATCTCAAGAAGATCCTTTGATCTTTTCTACGGGGTCTGACGCTCAGTGGAACGAAAACTCACGT
TAAGGGATTTTGGTCATGAGATTATCAAAAAGGATCTTCACCTAGATCCTTTTAAATTAAAAATGAAGTT
TTAAATCAATCTAAAGTATATATGAGTAAACTTGGTCTGACAGTTACCAATGCTTAATCAGTGAGGCACC
TATCTCAGCGATCTGTCTATTTCGTTCATCCATAGTTGCCTGACTCCCCGTCGTGTAGATAACTACGATA
CGGGAGGGCTTACCATCTGGCCCCAGTGCTGCAATGATACCGCGAGACCCACGCTCACCGGCTCCAGATT
TATCAGCAATAAACCAGCCAGCCGGAAGGGCCGAGCGCAGAAGTGGTCCTGCAACTTTATCCGCCTCCAT
CCAGTCTATTAATTGTTGCCGGGAAGCTAGAGTAAGTAGTTCGCCAGTTAATAGTTTGCGCAACGTTGTT
GCCATTGCTGCAGGCATCGTGGTGTCACGCTCGTCGTTTGGTATGGCTTCATTCAGCTCCGGTTCCCAAC
GATCAAGGCGAGTTACATGATCCCCCATGTTGTGCAAAAAAGCGGTTAGCTCCTTCGGTCCTCCGATCGT
TGTCAGAAGTAAGTTGGCCGCAGTGTTATCACTCATGGTTATGGCAGCACTGCATAATTCTCTTACTGTC
ATGCCATCCGTAAGATGCTTTTCTGTGACTGGTGAGTACTCAACCAAGTCATTCTGAGAATAGTGTATGC
GGCGACCGAGTTGCTCTTGCCCGGCGTCAACACGGGATAATACCGCGCCACATAGCAGAACTTTAAAAGT
GCTCATCATTGGAAAACGTTCTTCGGGGCGAAAACTCTCAAGGATCTTACCGCTGTTGAGATCCAGTTCG
ATGTAACCCACTCGTGCACCCAACTGATCTTCAGCATCTTTTACTTTCACCAGCGTTTCTGGGTGAGCAA
AAACAGGAAGGCAAAATGCCGCAAAAAAGGGAATAAGGGCGACACGGAAATGTTGAATACTCATACTCTT
CCTTTTTCAATATTATTGAAGCATTTATCAGGGTTATTGTCTCATGAGCGGATACATATTTGAATGTATT
TAGAAAAATAAACAAATAGGGGTTCCGCGCACATTTCCCCGAAAAGTGCCACCTGACGTCTAAGAAACCA
TTATTATCATGACATTAACCTATAAAAATAGGCGTATCACGAGGCCCTTTCGTCTTCAAGAATTCCCGAC
ACCATCGAATGGTGCAAAACCTTTCGCGGTATGGCATGATAGCGCCCGGAAGAGAGTCAATTCAGGGTGG
TGAATGTGAAACCAGTAACGTTATACGATGTCGCAGAGTATGCCGGTGTCTCTTATCAGACCGTTTCCCG
CGTGGTGAACCAGGCCAGCCACGTTTCTGCGAAAACGCGGGAAAAAGTGGAAGCGGCGATGGCGGAGCTG
AATTACATTCCCAACCGCGTGGCACAACAACTGGCGGGCAAACAGTCGTTGCTGATTGGCGTTGCCACCT
CCAGTCTGGCCCTGCACGCGCCGTCGCAAATTGTCGCGGCGATTAAATCTCGCGCCGATCAACTGGGTGC
CAGCGTGGTGGTGTCGATGGTAGAACGAAGCGGCGTCGAAGCCTGTAAAGCGGCGGTGCACAATCTTCTC
GCGCAACGCGTCAGTGGGCTGATCATTAACTATCCGCTGGATGACCAGGATGCCATTGCTGTGGAAGCTG
CCTGCACTAATGTTCCGGCGTTATTTCTTGATGTCTCTGACCAGACACCCATCAACAGTATTATTTTCTC
CCATGAAGACGGTACGCGACTGGGCGTGGAGCATCTGGTCGCATTGGGTCACCAGCAAATCGCGCTGTTA
GCGGGCCCATTAAGTTCTGTCTCGGCGCGTCTGCGTCTGGCTGGCTGGCATAAATATCTCACTCGCAATC
AAATTCAGCCGATAGCGGAACGGGAAGGCGACTGGAGTGCCATGTCCGGTTTTCAACAAACCATGCAAAT
GCTGAATGAGGGCATCGTTCCCACTGCGATGCTGGTTGCCAACGATCAGATGGCGCTGGGCGCAATGCGC
GCCATTACCGAGTCCGGGCTGCGCGTTGGTGCGGATATCTCGGTAGTGGGATACGACGATACCGAAGACA
GCTCATGTTATATCCCGCCGTTAACCACCATCAAACAGGATTTTCGCCTGCTGGGGCAAACCAGCGTGGA
CCGCTTGCTGCAACTCTCTCAGGGCCAGGCGGTGAAGGGCAATCAGCTGTTGCCCGTCTCACTGGTGAAA
AGAAAAACCACCCTGGCGCCCAATACGCAAACCGCCTCTCCCCGCGCGTTGGCCGATTCATTAATGCAGC
TGGCACGACAGGTTTCCCGACTGGAAAGCGGGCAGTGAGCGCAACGCAATTAATGTAAGTTAGCTCACTC
ATTAGGCACAATTCTCATGTTTGACAGCTTATCATCGACTGCACGGTGCACCAATGCTTCTGGCGTCAGG
CAGCCATCGGAAGCTGTGGTATGGCTGTGCAGGTCGTAAATCACTGCATAATTCGTGTCGCTCAAGGCGC
ACTCCCGTTCTGGATAATGTTTTTTGCGCCGACATCATAACGGTTCTGGCAAATATTCTGAAATGAGCTG
